Addgene plasmid #126729: pZ_lacO-cP-AOX1-LovC
Purpose: yeast plasmid overexpressing LovC
Depositing lab: Menghao Cai. Depositing organization: East China University of Science and Technology. Publication: Engineered ethanol-driven biosynthetic system for improving production of acetyl-CoA derived drugs in Crabtree-negative yeast. Liu Y, Bai C, Liu Q, Xu Q, Qian Z, Peng Q, Yu J, Xu M, Zhou X, Zhang Y, Cai M. Metab Eng. 2019 Jul;54:275-284. doi: 10.1016/j.ymben.2019.05.001. Epub 2019 May 9. PubMed 31077813.
Backbone
  Vector backbone: pPICZ B
  Backbone manufacturer: Invitrogen
  Backbone size w/o insert (bp): 3328
  Vector type: Yeast Expression
  Selectable markers: Zeocin
Growth in bacteria
  Bacterial resistance: Bleocin (Zeocin), 50 μg/mL
  Growth temperature: 37°C
  Growth strain: DH5alpha
  Copy number: Unknown
Gene/Insert
  Gene/Insert name: lovC
  Species: Aspergillus terreus ATCC 20542
  Insert size (bp): 1089
  GenBank ID: AH007774.2
  Tag / fusion protein: 6xHis (C terminal on insert)
  Cloning method: Gibson Cloning
Terms and licenses: Academic/Nonprofit Terms; Industry Terms: Not Available to Industry
How to cite: pZ_lacO-cP-AOX1-LovC was a gift from Menghao Cai (Addgene plasmid # 126729 ; http://n2t.net/addgene:126729 ; RRID:Addgene_126729)
