[The description below was written by a language model from this plasmid's Addgene catalogue record, the feature table of its GenBank file and pLannotate feature annotations shown in this document.]
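Description:
pZ_lacO-cP-AOX1-LovC is a yeast expression plasmid built on the Invitrogen pPICZ B backbone, a vector designed for Pichia pastoris (Komagataella phaffii). It is propagated in E. coli through a high-copy ColE1/pUC-type origin. It carries no annotated yeast replication origin, which is consistent with pPICZ-type vectors normally being used by integration into the yeast genome. A single Sh ble (BleoR) gene provides Zeocin selection in both hosts. This gene sits behind tandem S. cerevisiae TEF1 and synthetic bacterial EM7 promoters, so it is expressed in yeast and in E. coli, and it is followed by the CYC1 terminator.

The payload is lovC from Aspergillus terreus ATCC 20542, a 1,089 bp coding sequence inserted by Gibson cloning and fused to a C-terminal 6xHis tag. LovC is the trans-acting enoyl reductase that works with the lovastatin nonaketide synthase LovB to form dihydromonacolin L acid, the first step of lovastatin biosynthesis. Instead of the full methanol-inducible AOX1 promoter, the gene is preceded by a lac operator placed just upstream of a roughly 180 bp AOX1 promoter fragment. The "cP" in the name suggests this fragment is a core promoter. Transcription ends at the AOX1 terminator. This arrangement suggests a synthetic hybrid promoter in which a LacI-based DNA-binding regulator supplied from elsewhere would control transcription, but the record does not describe that regulator.

The stated purpose is overexpression of LovC in yeast. The associated publication concerns an ethanol-driven biosynthetic system for producing acetyl-CoA-derived drugs in a Crabtree-negative yeast. The two feature tables describe essentially the same sequence, differing by one base in length and by a small coordinate offset.
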