LOCUS       Exported 3584 bp ds-DNA circular SYN 13-MAY-2021
DEFINITION  yeast plasmid overexpressing LovC.
ACCESSION   .
VERSION     .
KEYWORDS    pZ_lacO-cP-AOX1-LovC
SOURCE      synthetic DNA construct
  ORGANISM  synthetic DNA construct
REFERENCE   1 (bases 1 to 3584)
  TITLE     Engineered ethanol-driven biosynthetic system for improving
            production of acetyl-CoA derived drugs in Crabtree-negative yeast
REFERENCE   2 (bases 1 to 3584)
  AUTHORS   .
  TITLE     Direct Submission
  JOURNAL   Exported May 13, 2021 from SnapGene Server 1.1.58
            http://www.snapgene.com
FEATURES             Location/Qualifiers
     source          1..3584
                     /organism="synthetic DNA construct"
                     /mol_type="other DNA"
     protein_bind    64..80
                     /label=lac operator
                     /bound_moiety="lac repressor encoded by lacI"
                     /note="The lac repressor binds to the lac operator to
                     inhibit transcription in E. coli. This inhibition can be
                     relieved by adding lactose or
                     isopropyl-beta-D-thiogalactopyranoside (IPTG)."
     CDS             1358..1375
                     /codon_start=1
                     /product="6xHis affinity tag"
                     /label=6xHis
                     /translation="HHHHHH"
     terminator      1455..1701
                     /gene="Pichia pastoris AOX1"
                     /label=AOX1 terminator
                     /note="transcription terminator for AOX1"
     promoter        1722..2129
                     /gene="S. cerevisiae TEF1"
                     /label=TEF1 promoter
                     /note="promoter for EF-1-alpha"
     promoter        2136..2183
                     /label=EM7 promoter
                     /note="synthetic bacterial promoter "
     CDS             2202..2576
                     /codon_start=1
                     /gene="Sh ble from Streptoalloteichus hindustanus"
                     /product="antibiotic-binding protein"
                     /label=BleoR
                     /note="confers resistance to bleomycin, phleomycin, and
                     Zeocin(TM)"
                     /translation="MAKLTSAVPVLTARDVAGAVEFWTDRLGFSRDFVEDDFAGVVRDD
                     VTLFISAVQDQVVPDNTLAWVWVRGLDELYAEWSEVVSTNFRDASGPAMTEIGEQPWGR
                     EFALRDPAGNCVHFVAEEQD"
     terminator      2642..2889
                     /gene="S. cerevisiae CYC1"
                     /label=CYC1 terminator
                     /note="transcription terminator for CYC1"
     primer_bind     complement(2658..2676)
                     /label=CYC1
                     /note="CYC1 transcription termination signal, reverse
                     primer"
     rep_origin      complement(2964..3552)
                     /direction=LEFT
                     /label=ori
                     /note="high-copy-number ColE1/pMB1/pBR322/pUC origin of
                     replication"
     primer_bind     complement(3044..3063)
                     /label=pBR322ori-F
                     /note="pBR322 origin, forward primer"
ORIGIN
        1 cgctcagtgg aacgaaaact cacgttaagg gattttggtc atgagatcag atcttgtgtg
       61 gaattgtgag cggataacaa tttcacacac taacccctac ttgacagcaa tatataaaca
      121 gaaggaagct gccctgtctt aaaccttttt ttttatcatc attattagct tactttcata
      181 attgcgactg gttccaattg acaagctttt gattttaacg acttttaacg acaacttgag
      241 aagatcaaaa aacaactaat tattcgaaat gggcgaccag ccattcattc caccaccgca
      301 gcaaacagcg ctgacggtaa atgaccatga tgaagtcacc gtctggaatg ccgcaccctg
      361 ccccatgctg ccccgcgacc aggtatacgt ccgcgtcgag gccgtggcga tcaatcccag
      421 tgacacgaag atgcgcggac agtttgccac gccctgggcg tttctcggaa cggactatgc
      481 cggcacggtc gtcgcagtgg gttcggacgt gactcatatc caagtgggtg accgggtcta
      541 cggggcacag aacgagatgt gcccacgcac cccggatcag ggggcattct cgcagtacac
      601 ggtcacgcga ggccgtgttt gggccaagat ccccaagggc ttgtcgttcg agcaggctgc
      661 cgcgctacct gcgggcatca gtaccgctgg attggcgatg aagttgcttg ggctgccttt
      721 gccatcgcct tcggcagacc agccacccac ccactccaag ccggtgtatg tgttggtcta
      781 tgggggcagt acggccactg ccactgtcac tatgcaaatg ctccgcctgt ccggatatat
      841 tccaattgca acatgctccc cccacaattt cgacctggcc aaatcgcgcg gcgcagagga
      901 ggtctttgac tatcgggccc cgaatctcgc gcagacgatc cgtacctaca ccaagaacaa
      961 tctccgctat gctctcgact gtatcaccaa cgtcgagtcc accacattct gcttcgcagc
     1021 catcggccgc gcgggggggc actacgtctc cctgaacccg ttccctgaac acgcggccac
     1081 gcgcaagatg gtcacgaccg actggaccct ggggccgacc atctttggcg agggatcaac
     1141 ctggcccgcc ccctatgggc gtcccggcag tgaggaagag cggcagttcg gcgaggatct
     1201 gtggcgcatc gcggggcagc tcgtcgaaga tggacgcctc gtccatcatc cgttgcgcgt
     1261 ggtgcagggc ggcttcgatc acattaagca aggcatggag ctcgtccgga agggagagct
     1321 gtcgggggag aaactcgtgg ttcggctcga ggggccgcat catcatcatc atcattgagt
     1381 ttgtagcctt agacatgact gttcctcagt tcaagttggg cacttacgag aagaccggtc
     1441 ttgctagatt ctaatcaaga ggatgtcaga atgccatttg cctgagagat gcaggcttca
     1501 tttttgatac ttttttattt gtaacctata tagtatagga ttttttttgt cattttgttt
     1561 cttctcgtac gagcttgctc ctgatcagcc tatctcgcag ctgatgaata tcttgtggta
     1621 ggggtttggg aaaatcattc gagtttgatg tttttcttgg tatttcccac tcctcttcag
     1681 agtacagaag attaagtgag accttcgttt gtgcggatcc cccacacacc atagcttcaa
     1741 aatgtttcta ctcctttttt actcttccag attttctcgg actccgcgca tcgccgtacc
     1801 acttcaaaac acccaagcac agcatactaa atttcccctc tttcttcctc tagggtgtcg
     1861 ttaattaccc gtactaaagg tttggaaaag aaaaaagaga ccgcctcgtt tctttttctt
     1921 cgtcgaaaaa ggcaataaaa atttttatca cgtttctttt tcttgaaaat tttttttttt
     1981 gatttttttc tctttcgatg acctcccatt gatatttaag ttaataaacg gtcttcaatt
     2041 tctcaagttt cagtttcatt tttcttgttc tattacaact ttttttactt cttgctcatt
     2101 agaaagaaag catagcaatc taatctaagg gcggtgttga caattaatca tcggcatagt
     2161 atatcggcat agtataatac gacaaggtga ggaactaaac catggccaag ttgaccagtg
     2221 ccgttccggt gctcaccgcg cgcgacgtcg ccggagcggt cgagttctgg accgaccggc
     2281 tcgggttctc ccgggacttc gtggaggacg acttcgccgg tgtggtccgg gacgacgtga
     2341 ccctgttcat cagcgcggtc caggaccagg tggtgccgga caacaccctg gcctgggtgt
     2401 gggtgcgcgg cctggacgag ctgtacgccg agtggtcgga ggtcgtgtcc acgaacttcc
     2461 gggacgcctc cgggccggcc atgaccgaga tcggcgagca gccgtggggg cgggagttcg
     2521 ccctgcgcga cccggccggc aactgcgtgc acttcgtggc cgaggagcag gactgacacg
     2581 tccgacgcgg cccgacgggt ccgaggcctc ggagatccgt cccccttttc ctttgtcgat
     2641 atcatgtaat tagttatgtc acgcttacat tcacgccctc cccccacatc cgctctaacc
     2701 gaaaaggaag gagttagaca acctgaagtc taggtcccta tttatttttt tatagttatg
     2761 ttagtattaa gaacgttatt tatatttcaa atttttcttt tttttctgta cagacgcgtg
     2821 tacgcatgta acattatact gaaaaccttg cttgagaagg ttttgggacg ctcgaaggct
     2881 ttaatttgca agctggagac caacatgtga gcaaaaggcc agcaaaaggc caggaaccgt
     2941 aaaaaggccg cgttgctggc gtttttccat aggctccgcc cccctgacga gcatcacaaa
     3001 aatcgacgct caagtcagag gtggcgaaac ccgacaggac tataaagata ccaggcgttt
     3061 ccccctggaa gctccctcgt gcgctctcct gttccgaccc tgccgcttac cggatacctg
     3121 tccgcctttc tcccttcggg aagcgtggcg ctttctcata gctcacgctg taggtatctc
     3181 agttcggtgt aggtcgttcg ctccaagctg ggctgtgtgc acgaaccccc cgttcagccc
     3241 gaccgctgcg ccttatccgg taactatcgt cttgagtcca acccggtaag acacgactta
     3301 tcgccactgg cagcagccac tggtaacagg attagcagag cgaggtatgt aggcggtgct
     3361 acagagttct tgaagtggtg gcctaactac ggctacacta gaagaacagt atttggtatc
     3421 tgcgctctgc tgaagccagt taccttcgga aaaagagttg gtagctcttg atccggcaaa
     3481 caaaccaccg ctggtagcgg tggttttttt gtttgcaagc agcagattac gcgcagaaaa
     3541 aaaggatctc aagaagatcc tttgatcttt tctacggggt ctga
//
