Features (pLannotate 1.2.2; 11 found; start..end, strand, type, name):
     83..99      +  protein_bind   lac operator: The lac repressor binds to the lac operator to inhibit transcription in E. coli. This inhibition can be relieved by adding lactose or isopropyl-β-D-thiogalactopyranoside (IPTG). lac repressor encoded by lacI
    109..288     +  promoter       AOX1 promoter (fragment): Pichia pastoris AOX1; inducible promoter, regulated by methanol
    288..1376    +  CDS            lovC: LOVC_ASPTE - Experimental evidence at protein level: Swiss-Prot protein existence level 1. Trans-enoyl reductase; part of the gene cluster that mediates the biosynthesis of lovastatin (also known as mevinolin, mevacor or monacolin K), a hypolipidemic inhibitor of (3S)-hydroxymethylglutaryl- coenzyme A (HMG-CoA) reductase (HMGR) (PubMed:10334994, PubMed:12929390, PubMed:21495633). The first step in the biosynthesis of lovastatin is the production of dihydromonacolin L acid by the lovastatin nonaketide synthase lovB and the trans-acting enoyl reductase lovC via condensation of one acetyl-CoA uni
   1376..1394    +  CDS            capTEV™ (fragment): composite tag for in vivo biotinylation, TEV protease cleavage, and 6xHis tagging
   1405..1470    +  CDS            AOX1 (fragment): ALOX1_KOMPC - Experimental evidence at protein level: Swiss-Prot protein existence level 1. Major isoform of alcohol oxidase, which catalyzes the oxidation of methanol to formaldehyde and hydrogen peroxide, the first step in the methanol utilization pathway of methylotrophic yeasts. From Komagataella phaffii (strain ATCC 76273 / CBS 7435 / CECT 11047 / NRRL Y-11430 / Wegner 21-1) (Yeast) (Pichia pastoris).
   1474..1720    +  terminator     AOX1 terminator: Pichia pastoris AOX1; transcription terminator for AOX1
   1735..2146    +  promoter       TEF1 promoter: S. cerevisiae TEF1; promoter for EF-1α
   2154..2201    +  promoter       EM7 promoter: synthetic bacterial promoter&nbsp
   2220..2594    +  CDS            BleoR: antibiotic-binding protein; Sh ble from Streptoalloteichus hindustanus; confers resistance to bleomycin, phleomycin, and Zeocin™
   2660..2907    +  terminator     CYC1 terminator: S. cerevisiae CYC1; transcription terminator for CYC1
   2982..3570    -  rep_origin     ori: high-copy-number ColE1/pMB1/pBR322/pUC origin of replication
>Addgene plasmid #126729 | pZ_lacO-cP-AOX1-LovC | depositor full sequence | sequence record 242599 | Full Sequence
TCTTTTCTACGGGGTCTGACGCTCAGTGGAACGAAAACTCACGTTAAGGGATTTTGGTCATGAGATCAGA
TCTTGTGTGGAATTGTGAGCGGATAACAATTTCACACACTAACCCCTACTTGACAGCAATATATAAACAG
AAGGAAGCTGCCCTGTCTTAAACCTTTTTTTTTATCATCATTATTAGCTTACTTTCATAATTGCGACTGG
TTCCAATTGACAAGCTTTTGATTTTAACGACTTTTAACGACAACTTGAGAAGATCAAAAAACAACTAATT
ATTCGAAATGGGCGACCAGCCATTCATTCCACCACCGCAGCAAACAGCGCTGACGGTAAATGACCATGAT
GAAGTCACCGTCTGGAATGCCGCACCCTGCCCCATGCTGCCCCGCGACCAGGTATACGTCCGCGTCGAGG
CCGTGGCGATCAATCCCAGTGACACGAAGATGCGCGGACAGTTTGCCACGCCCTGGGCGTTTCTCGGAAC
GGACTATGCCGGCACGGTCGTCGCAGTGGGTTCGGACGTGACTCATATCCAAGTGGGTGACCGGGTCTAC
GGGGCACAGAACGAGATGTGCCCACGCACCCCGGATCAGGGGGCATTCTCGCAGTACACGGTCACGCGAG
GCCGTGTTTGGGCCAAGATCCCCAAGGGCTTGTCGTTCGAGCAGGCTGCCGCGCTACCTGCGGGCATCAG
TACCGCTGGATTGGCGATGAAGTTGCTTGGGCTGCCTTTGCCATCGCCTTCGGCAGACCAGCCACCCACC
CACTCCAAGCCGGTGTATGTGTTGGTCTATGGGGGCAGTACGGCCACTGCCACTGTCACTATGCAAATGC
TCCGCCTGTCCGGATATATTCCAATTGCAACATGCTCCCCCCACAATTTCGACCTGGCCAAATCGCGCGG
CGCAGAGGAGGTCTTTGACTATCGGGCCCCGAATCTCGCGCAGACGATCCGTACCTACACCAAGAACAAT
CTCCGCTATGCTCTCGACTGTATCACCAACGTCGAGTCCACCACATTCTGCTTCGCAGCCATCGGCCGCG
CGGGGGGGCACTACGTCTCCCTGAACCCGTTCCCTGAACACGCGGCCACGCGCAAGATGGTCACGACCGA
CTGGACCCTGGGGCCGACCATCTTTGGCGAGGGATCAACCTGGCCCGCCCCCTATGGGCGTCCCGGCAGT
GAGGAAGAGCGGCAGTTCGGCGAGGATCTGTGGCGCATCGCGGGGCAGCTCGTCGAAGATGGACGCCTCG
TCCATCATCCGTTGCGCGTGGTGCAGGGCGGCTTCGATCACATTAAGCAAGGCATGGAGCTCGTCCGGAA
GGGAGAGCTGTCGGGGGAGAAACTCGTGGTTCGGCTCGAGGGGCCGCATCATCATCATCATCATTGAGTT
TGTAGCCTTAGACATGACTGTTCCTCAGTTCAAGTTGGGCACTTACGAGAAGACCGGTCTTGCTAGATTC
TAATCAAGAGGATGTCAGAATGCCATTTGCCTGAGAGATGCAGGCTTCATTTTTGATACTTTTTTATTTG
TAACCTATATAGTATAGGATTTTTTTTGTCATTTTGTTTCTTCTCGTACGAGCTTGCTCCTGATCAGCCT
ATCTCGCAGCTGATGAATATCTTGTGGTAGGGGTTTGGGAAAATCATTCGAGTTTGATGTTTTTCTTGGT
ATTTCCCACTCCTCTTCAGAGTACAGAAGATTAAGTGAGACCTTCGTTTGTGCGGATCCCCCACACACCA
TAGCTTCAAAATGTTTCTACTCCTTTTTTACTCTTCCAGATTTTCTCGGACTCCGCGCATCGCCGTACCA
CTTCAAAACACCCAAGCACAGCATACTAAATTTTCCCTCTTTCTTCCTCTAGGGTGTCGTTAATTACCCG
TACTAAAGGTTTGGAAAAGAAAAAAGAGACCGCCTCGTTTCTTTTTCTTCGTCGAAAAAGGCAATAAAAA
TTTTTATCACGTTTCTTTTTCTTGAAATTTTTTTTTTTAGTTTTTTTCTCTTTCAGTGACCTCCATTGAT
ATTTAAGTTAATAAACGGTCTTCAATTTCTCAAGTTTCAGTTTCATTTTTCTTGTTCTATTACAACTTTT
TTTACTTCTTGTTCATTAGAAAGAAAGCATAGCAATCTAATCTAAGGGGCGGTGTTGACAATTAATCATC
GGCATAGTATATCGGCATAGTATAATACGACAAGGTGAGGAACTAAACCATGGCCAAGTTGACCAGTGCC
GTTCCGGTGCTCACCGCGCGCGACGTCGCCGGAGCGGTCGAGTTCTGGACCGACCGGCTCGGGTTCTCCC
GGGACTTCGTGGAGGACGACTTCGCCGGTGTGGTCCGGGACGACGTGACCCTGTTCATCAGCGCGGTCCA
GGACCAGGTGGTGCCGGACAACACCCTGGCCTGGGTGTGGGTGCGCGGCCTGGACGAGCTGTACGCCGAG
TGGTCGGAGGTCGTGTCCACGAACTTCCGGGACGCCTCCGGGCCGGCCATGACCGAGATCGGCGAGCAGC
CGTGGGGGCGGGAGTTCGCCCTGCGCGACCCGGCCGGCAACTGCGTGCACTTCGTGGCCGAGGAGCAGGA
CTGACACGTCCGACGGCGGCCCACGGGTCCCAGGCCTCGGAGATCCGTCCCCCTTTTCCTTTGTCGATAT
CATGTAATTAGTTATGTCACGCTTACATTCACGCCCTCCCCCCACATCCGCTCTAACCGAAAAGGAAGGA
GTTAGACAACCTGAAGTCTAGGTCCCTATTTATTTTTTTATAGTTATGTTAGTATTAAGAACGTTATTTA
TATTTCAAATTTTTCTTTTTTTTCTGTACAGACGCGTGTACGCATGTAACATTATACTGAAAACCTTGCT
TGAGAAGGTTTTGGGACGCTCGAAGGCTTTAATTTGCAAGCTGGAGACCAACATGTGAGCAAAAGGCCAG
CAAAAGGCCAGGAACCGTAAAAAGGCCGCGTTGCTGGCGTTTTTCCATAGGCTCCGCCCCCCTGACGAGC
ATCACAAAAATCGACGCTCAAGTCAGAGGTGGCGAAACCCGACAGGACTATAAAGATACCAGGCGTTTCC
CCCTGGAAGCTCCCTCGTGCGCTCTCCTGTTCCGACCCTGCCGCTTACCGGATACCTGTCCGCCTTTCTC
CCTTCGGGAAGCGTGGCGCTTTCTCAATGCTCACGCTGTAGGTATCTCAGTTCGGTGTAGGTCGTTCGCT
CCAAGCTGGGCTGTGTGCACGAACCCCCCGTTCAGCCCGACCGCTGCGCCTTATCCGGTAACTATCGTCT
TGAGTCCAACCCGGTAAGACACGACTTATCGCCACTGGCAGCAGCCACTGGTAACAGGATTAGCAGAGCG
AGGTATGTAGGCGGTGCTACAGAGTTCTTGAAGTGGTGGCCTAACTACGGCTACACTAGAAGGACAGTAT
TTGGTATCTGCGCTCTGCTGAAGCCAGTTACCTTCGGAAAAAGAGTTGGTAGCTCTTGATCCGGCAAACA
AACCACCGCTGGTAGCGGTGGTTTTTTTGTTTGCAAGCAGCAGATTACGCGCAGAAAAAAAGGATCTCAA
GAAGATCCTTTGA
